>Addgene plasmid #129640 | pcDNA5/FRT/TO APEX2-GFP | addgene full sequence | sequence record 254987 | Addgene NGS Result
GGCCAGGAACCGTAAAAAGGCCGCGTTGCTGGCGTTTTTCCATAGGCTCCGCCCCCCTGACGAGCATCAC
AAAAATCGACGCTCAAGTCAGAGGTGGCGAAACCCGACAGGACTATAAAGATACCAGGCGTTTCCCCCTG
GAAGCTCCCTCGTGCGCTCTCCTGTTCCGACCCTGCCGCTTACCGGATACCTGTCCGCCTTTCTCCCTTC
GGGAAGCGTGGCGCTTTCTCATAGCTCACGCTGTAGGTATCTCAGTTCGGTGTAGGTCGTTCGCTCCAAG
CTGGGCTGTGTGCACGAACCCCCCGTTCAGCCCGACCGCTGCGCCTTATCCGGTAACTATCGTCTTGAGT
CCAACCCGGTAAGACACGACTTATCGCCACTGGCAGCAGCCACTGGTAACAGGATTAGCAGAGCGAGGTA
TGTAGGCGGTGCTACAGAGTTCTTGAAGTGGTGGCCTAACTACGGCTACACTAGAAGAACAGTATTTGGT
ATCTGCGCTCTGCTGAAGCCAGTTACCTTCGGAAAAAGAGTTGGTAGCTCTTGATCCGGCAAACAAACCA
CCGCTGGTAGCGGTGGTTTTTTTGTTTGCAAGCAGCAGATTACGCGCAGAAAAAAAGGATCTCAAGAAGA
TCCTTTGATCTTTTCTACGGGGTCTGACGCTCAGTGGAACGAAAACTCACGTTAAGGGATTTTGGTCATG
AGATTATCAAAAAGGATCTTCACCTAGATCCTTTTAAATTAAAAATGAAGTTTTAAATCAATCTAAAGTA
TATATGAGTAAACTTGGTCTGACAGTTACCAATGCTTAATCAGTGAGGCACCTATCTCAGCGATCTGTCT
ATTTCGTTCATCCATAGTTGCCTGACTCCCCGTCGTGTAGATAACTACGATACGGGAGGGCTTACCATCT
GGCCCCAGTGCTGCAATGATACCGCGAGACCCACGCTCACCGGCTCCAGATTTATCAGCAATAAACCAGC
CAGCCGGAAGGGCCGAGCGCAGAAGTGGTCCTGCAACTTTATCCGCCTCCATCCAGTCTATTAATTGTTG
CCGGGAAGCTAGAGTAAGTAGTTCGCCAGTTAATAGTTTGCGCAACGTTGTTGCCATTGCTACAGGCATC
GTGGTGTCACGCTCGTCGTTTGGTATGGCTTCATTCAGCTCCGGTTCCCAACGATCAAGGCGAGTTACAT
GATCCCCCATGTTGTGCAAAAAAGCGGTTAGCTCCTTCGGTCCTCCGATCGTTGTCAGAAGTAAGTTGGC
CGCAGTGTTATCACTCATGGTTATGGCAGCACTGCATAATTCTCTTACTGTCATGCCATCCGTAAGATGC
TTTTCTGTGACTGGTGAGTACTCAACCAAGTCATTCTGAGAATAGTGTATGCGGCGACCGAGTTGCTCTT
GCCCGGCGTCAATACGGGATAATACCGCGCCACATAGCAGAACTTTAAAAGTGCTCATCATTGGAAAACG
TTCTTCGGGGCGAAAACTCTCAAGGATCTTACCGCTGTTGAGATCCAGTTCGATGTAACCCACTCGTGCA
CCCAACTGATCTTCAGCATCTTTTACTTTCACCAGCGTTTCTGGGTGAGCAAAAACAGGAAGGCAAAATG
CCGCAAAAAAGGGAATAAGGGCGACACGGAAATGTTGAATACTCATACTCTTCCTTTTTCAATATTATTG
AAGCATTTATCAGGGTTATTGTCTCATGAGCGGATACATATTTGAATGTATTTAGAAAAATAAACAAATA
GGGGTTCCGCGCACATTTCCCCGAAAAGTGCCACCTGACGTCGACGGATCGGGAGATCTCCCGATCCCCT
ATGGTGCACTCTCAGTACAATCTGCTCTGATGCCGCATAGTTAAGCCAGTATCTGCTCCCTGCTTGTGTG
TTGGAGGTCGCTGAGTAGTGCGCGAGCAAAATTTAAGCTACAACAAGGCAAGGCTTGACCGACAATTGCA
TGAAGAATCTGCTTAGGGTTAGGCGTTTTGCGCTGCTTCGCGATGTACGGGCCAGATATACGCGTTGACA
TTGATTATTGACTAGTTATTAATAGTAATCAATTACGGGGTCATTAGTTCATAGCCCATATATGGAGTTC
CGCGTTACATAACTTACGGTAAATGGCCCGCCTGGCTGACCGCCCAACGACCCCCGCCCATTGACGTCAA
TAATGACGTATGTTCCCATAGTAACGCCAATAGGGACTTTCCATTGACGTCAATGGGTGGAGTATTTACG
GTAAACTGCCCACTTGGCAGTACATCAAGTGTATCATATGCCAAGTACGCCCCCTATTGACGTCAATGAC
GGTAAATGGCCCGCCTGGCATTATGCCCAGTACATGACCTTATGGGACTTTCCTACTTGGCAGTACATCT
ACGTATTAGTCATCGCTATTACCATGGTGATGCGGTTTTGGCAGTACATCAATGGGCGTGGATAGCGGTT
TGACTCACGGGGATTTCCAAGTCTCCACCCCATTGACGTCAATGGGAGTTTGTTTTGGCACCAAAATCAA
CGGGACTTTCCAAAATGTCGTAACAACTCCGCCCCATTGACGCAAATGGGCGGTAGGCGTGTACGGTGGG
AGGTCTATATAAGCAGAGCTCTCCCTATCAGTGATAGAGATCTCCCTATCAGTGATAGAGATCGTCGACG
AGCTCGTTTAGTGAACCGTCAGATCGCCTGGAGACGCCATCCACGCTGTTTTGACCTCCATAGAAGACAC
CGGGACCGATCCAGCCTCCGGACTCTAGCGTTTAAACTTACACCATGGGAAAGTCTTACCCAACTGTGAG
TGCTGATTACCAGGACGCCGTTGAGAAGGCGAAGAAGAAGCTCAGAGGCTTCATCGCTGAGAAGAGATGC
GCTCCTCTAATGCTCCGTTTGGCATTCCACTCTGCTGGAACCTTTGACAAGGGCACGAAGACCGGTGGAC
CCTTCGGAACCATCAAGCACCCTGCCGAACTGGCTCACAGCGCTAACAACGGTCTTGACATCGCTGTTAG
GCTTTTGGAGCCACTCAAGGCGGAGTTCCCTATTTTGAGCTACGCCGATTTCTACCAGTTGGCTGGCGTT
GTTGCCGTTGAGGTCACGGGTGGACCTAAGGTTCCATTCCACCCTGGAAGAGAGGACAAGCCTGAGCCAC
CACCAGAGGGTCGCTTGCCCGATCCCACTAAGGGTTCTGACCATTTGAGAGATGTGTTTGGCAAAGCTAT
GGGGCTTACTGACCAAGATATCGTTGCTCTATCTGGGGGTCACACTATTGGAGCTGCACACAAGGAGCGT
TCTGGATTTGAGGGTCCCTGGACCTCTAATCCTCTTATTTTCGACAACTCATACTTCACGGAGTTGTTGA
GTGGTGAGAAGGAAGGTCTCCTTCAGCTACCTTCTGACAAGGCTCTTTTGTCTGACCCTGTATTCCGCCC
TCTCGTTGACAAATATGCAGCGGACGAAGATGCCTTCTTTGCTGATTACGCTGAGGCTCACCAAAAGCTT
TCCGAGCTTGGGTTTGCTGATGCCCTGCAGCTGCCTCCCCTGGAGCGCCTGACCCTGGACATGGTGAGCA
AGGGCGAGGAGCTGTTCACCGGGGTGGTGCCCATCCTGGTCGAGCTGGACGGCGACGTAAACGGCCACAA
GTTCAGCGTGTCCGGCGAGGGCGAGGGCGATGCCACCTACGGCAAGCTGACCCTGAAGTTCATCTGCACC
ACCGGCAAGCTGCCCGTGCCCTGGCCCACCCTCGTGACCACCCTGACCTACGGCGTGCAGTGCTTCAGCC
GCTACCCCGACCACATGAAGCAGCACGACTTCTTCAAGTCCGCCATGCCCGAAGGCTACGTCCAGGAGCG
CACCATCTTCTTCAAGGACGACGGCAACTACAAGACCCGCGCCGAGGTGAAGTTCGAGGGCGACACCCTG
GTGAACCGCATCGAGCTGAAGGGCATCGACTTCAAGGAGGACGGCAACATCCTGGGGCACAAGCTGGAGT
ACAACTACAACAGCCACAACGTCTATATCATGGCCGACAAGCAGAAGAACGGCATCAAGGTGAACTTCAA
GATCCGCCACAACATCGAGGACGGCAGCGTGCAGCTCGCCGACCACTACCAGCAGAACACCCCCATCGGC
GACGGCCCCGTGCTGCTGCCCGACAACCACTACCTGAGCACCCAGTCCGCCCTGAGCAAAGACCCCAACG
AGAAGCGCGATCACATGGTCCTGCTGGAGTTCGTGACCGCCGCCGGGATCACTCTCGGCATGGACGAGCT
GTACAAGTGAGCTCGAGTCTAGAGGGCCCGTTTAAACCCGCTGATCAGCCTCGACTGTGCCTTCTAGTTG
CCAGCCATCTGTTGTTTGCCCCTCCCCCGTGCCTTCCTTGACCCTGGAAGGTGCCACTCCCACTGTCCTT
TCCTAATAAAATGAGGAAATTGCATCGCATTGTCTGAGTAGGTGTCATTCTATTCTGGGGGGTGGGGTGG
GGCAGGACAGCAAGGGGGAGGATTGGGAAGACAATAGCAGGCATGCTGGGGATGCGGTGGGCTCTATGGC
TTCTGAGGCGGAAAGAACCAGCTGGGGCTCTAGGGGGTATCCCC
[124 nt withheld, positions 4595-4718]
C
[91 nt withheld, positions 4720-4810]
AGGGTGATGGTTCACGTACCTAGAAGTTCCTATTCCGAAGTTCCTATTCTCTAGAAAGTATAGGAACTTC
CTTGGCCAAAAAGCCTGAACTCACCGCGACGTCTGTCGAGAAGTTTCTGATCGAAAAGTTCGACAGCGTC
TCCGACCTGATGCAGCTCTCGGAGGGCGAAGAATCTCGTGCTTTCAGCTTCGATGTAGGAGGGCGTGGAT
ATGTCCTGCGGGTAAATAGCTGCGCCGATGGTTTCTACAAAGATCGTTATGTTTATCGGCACTTTGCATC
GGCCGCGCTCCCGATTCCGGAAGTGCTTGACATTGGGGAATTCAGCGAGAGCCTGACCTATTGCATCTCC
CGCCGTGCACAGGGTGTCACGTTGCAAGACCTGCCTGAAACCGAACTGCCCGCTGTTCTGCAGCCGGTCG
CGGAGGCCATGGATGCGATCGCTGCGGCCGATCTTAGCCAGACGAGCGGGTTCGGCCCATTCGGACCGCA
AGGAATCGGTCAATACACTACATGGCGTGATTTCATATGCGCGATTGCTGATCCCCATGTGTATCACTGG
CAAACTGTGATGGACGACACCGTCAGTGCGTCCGTCGCGCAGGCTCTCGATGAGCTGATGCTTTGGGCCG
AGGACTGCCCCGAAGTCCGGCACCTCGTGCACGCGGATTTCGGCTCCAACAATGTCCTGACGGACAATGG
CCGCATAACAGCGGTCATTGACTGGAGCGAGGCGATGTTCGGGGATTCCCAATACGAGGTCGCCAACATC
TTCTTCTGGAGGCCGTGGTTGGCTTGTATGGAGCAGCAGACGCGCTACTTCGAGCGGAGGCATCCGGAGC
TTGCAGGATCGCCGCGGCTCCGGGCGTATATGCTCCGCATTGGTCTTGACCAACTCTATCAGAGCTTGGT
TGACGGCAATTTCGATGATGCAGCTTGGGCGCAGGGTCGATGCGACGCAATCGTCCGATCCGGAGCCGGG
ACTGTCGGGCGTACACAAATCGCCCGCAGAAGCGCGGCCGTCTGGACCGATGGCTGTGTAGAAGTACTCG
CCGATAGTGGAAACCGACGCCCCAGCACTCGTCCGAGGGCAAAGGAATAGCACGTACTACGAGATTTCGA
TTCCACCGCCGCCTTCTATGAAAGGTTGGGCTTCGGAATCGTTTTCCGGGACGCCGGCTGGATGATCCTC
CAGCGCGGGGATCTCATGCTGGAGTTCTTCGCCCACCCCAACTTGTTTATTGCAGCTTATAATGGTTACA
AATAAAGCAATAGCATCACAAATTTCACAAATAAAGCATTTTTTTCACTGCATTCTAGTTGTGGTTTGTC
CAAACTCATCAATGTATCTTATCATGTCTGTATACCGTCGACCTCTAGCTAGAGCTTGGCGTAATCATGG
TCATAGCTGTTTCCTGTGTGAAATTGTTATCCGCTCACAATTCCACACAACATACGAGCCGGAAGCATAA
AGTGTAAAGCCTGGGGTGCCTAATGAGTGAGCTAACTCACATTAATTGCGTTGCGCTCACTGCCCGCTTT
CCAGTCGGGAAACCTGTCGTGCCAGCTGCATTAATGAATCGGCCAACGCGCGGGGAGAGGCGGTTTGCGT
ATTGGGCGCTCTTCCGCTTCCTCGCTCACTGACTCGCTGCGCTCGGTCGTTCGGCTGCGGCGAGCGGTAT
CAGCTCACTCAAAGGCGGTAATACGGTTATCCACAGAATCAGGGGATAACGCAGGAAAGAACATGTGAGC
AAAAGGCCAGCAAAA
Features (pLannotate 1.2.2; 24 found; start..end, strand, type, name):
     37..625     -  rep_origin     ori: high-copy-number ColE1/pMB1/pBR322/pUC origin of replication
    796..1656    -  CDS            AmpR: β-lactamase; bla; confers resistance to ampicillin, carbenicillin, and related antibiotics
   1657..1761    -  promoter       AmpR promoter: bla
   1820..1872    -  misc_feature   bom (fragment): basis of mobility region from pBR322
   2027..2406    +  enhancer       CMV enhancer: human cytomegalovirus immediate early enhancer
   2407..2610    +  promoter       CMV promoter: human cytomegalovirus (CMV) immediate early promoter
   2612..2631    +  promoter       PLtetO-1 promoter (fragment): modified phage lambda PL promoter with tet operator sites (Lutz and Bujard, 1997)
   2633..2652    +  promoter       PLtetO-1 promoter (fragment): modified phage lambda PL promoter with tet operator sites (Lutz and Bujard, 1997)
   2660..2693    +  promoter       TRE3GV promoter (fragment): 3rd-generation Tet-responsive promoter that can be activated by binding of Tet-On® 3G, optimized for retroviral and lentiviral vectors
   2775..3524    +  CDS            APEX2: soybean ascorbate peroxidase, engineered to serve as a monomeric tag for electron microscopy and live-cell proteomics (Lam et al., 2015) more active than the original APEX due to the A134P mutation
   3531..3557    +  CDS            NES: nuclear export signal from the HIV Rev protein (Fischer et al., 1995)
   3561..4277    +  CDS            EGFP: EGFP is a basic (constitutively fluorescent) green fluorescent protein published in 1996, derived from Aequorea victoria. It is reported to be a rapidly-maturing weak dimer with moderate acid sensitivity.
   4325..4549    +  polyA_signal   bGH poly(A) signal: bovine growth hormone polyadenylation signal
   4553..4574    +  promoter       SV40 promoter (fragment): SV40 enhancer and early promoter
   4595..4828    +  rep_origin     f1 ori (fragment) (sequence partly withheld): f1 bacteriophage origin of replication; arrow indicates direction of (+) strand synthesis
   4833..4880    +  protein_bind   FRT: FLP-mediated recombination occurs in the 8-bp core sequence TCTAGAAA (Turan and Bode, 2011). FLP recombinase from the Saccharomyces cerevisiae 2μ plasmid
   4888..5910    +  CDS            HygR: aminoglycoside phosphotransferase from E. coli; aph(4)-Ia; confers resistance to hygromycin
   5920..6045    +  CDS            ble (fragment): BLE_KLEPN - Experimental evidence at protein level: Swiss-Prot protein existence level 1. Binding protein with a strong affinity to the bleomycin family of antibiotics. Binds to CL990; an antimitotic-antibiotic compound. From Klebsiella pneumoniae.
   6040..6161    +  polyA_signal   SV40 poly(A) signal: SV40 polyadenylation signal
   6234..6250    -  protein_bind   lac operator: The lac repressor binds to the lac operator to inhibit transcription in E. coli. This inhibition can be relieved by adding lactose or isopropyl-β-D-thiogalactopyranoside (IPTG). lac repressor encoded by lacI
   6258..6288    -  promoter       lac promoter: promoter for the E. coli lac operon
   6303..6324    -  protein_bind   CAP binding site: CAP binding activates transcription in the presence of cAMP. E. coli catabolite activator protein
   6337..6429    -  CDS            lacI (fragment): lac repressor; lacI; The lac repressor binds to the lac operator to inhibit transcription in E. coli. This inhibition can be relieved by adding lactose or isopropyl-β-D-thiogalactopyranoside (IPTG).
   6431..6564    -  rep_origin     RSF ori (fragment): Plasmids containing the RSF 1030 origin of replication can be propagated in E. coli cells that contain additional plasmids with compatible origins.
