[The description below was written by a language model from this plasmid's Addgene catalogue record and pLannotate feature annotations shown in this document.]
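Description:
pcDNA5/FRT/TO APEX2-GFP is a 6,575 bp mammalian expression plasmid built on the pcDNA5/FRT/TO backbone. It is maintained in E. coli at high copy through a ColE1/pUC-type origin and selected with ampicillin via the β-lactamase gene. Several short annotations in the feature table (partial f1 ori, lac promoter/operator, lacI, RSF ori, ble and SV40 promoter fragments) appear to be backbone remnants or partial matches rather than functional modules.

The expression cassette uses the human CMV immediate-early enhancer and promoter, followed directly by two short tet operator matches. This is the arrangement expected for the "TO" design, in which Tet repressor binding silences the CMV promoter until tetracycline or doxycycline is added. In cells lacking the repressor, expression would be constitutive. The synthetic insert encodes APEX2, the engineered soybean ascorbate peroxidase used for proximity labelling, followed by an annotated HIV Rev nuclear export signal and then EGFP. Transcription ends at a bovine growth hormone polyadenylation signal. The export signal is not mentioned in the catalogue fields, but it suggests the fusion is directed to the cytoplasm.

Downstream, an FRT site sits immediately before a hygromycin resistance coding sequence with an SV40 poly(A) signal and no annotated full promoter of its own. This is typical of FLP-mediated integration systems, where recombination into a genomic FRT acceptor site places the marker behind a resident promoter, so hygromycin selects for correct single-copy insertion. The stated purpose is expression of the APEX2-GFP fusion in mammalian cells. The associated publication concerns APEX-based proximity RNA labelling, although the record does not state this construct's specific role in that work.
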