Addgene plasmid #129640: pcDNA5/FRT/TO APEX2-GFP
Purpose: Express APEX2-GFP fusion in mammalian cells
Depositing lab: Nicholas Ingolia. Depositing organization: University of California, Berkeley. Publication: Proximity RNA Labeling by APEX-Seq Reveals the Organization of Translation Initiation Complexes and Repressive RNA Granules. Padron A, Iwasaki S, Ingolia NT. Mol Cell. 2019 Aug 22;75(4):875-887.e5. doi: 10.1016/j.molcel.2019.07.030. PubMed 31442426.
Backbone
  Vector backbone: pcDNA5/FRT/TO
  Total vector size (bp): 6575
  Vector type: Mammalian Expression
  Selectable markers: Hygromycin
Growth in bacteria
  Bacterial resistance: Ampicillin, 100 μg/mL
  Growth temperature: 37°C
  Growth strain: DH5alpha
  Copy number: High Copy
Gene/Insert
  Gene/Insert name: APEX2-GFP
  Species: Synthetic
Terms and licenses: Academic/Nonprofit Terms; Industry Terms: Not Available to Industry
How to cite: pcDNA5/FRT/TO APEX2-GFP was a gift from Nicholas Ingolia (Addgene plasmid # 129640 ; http://n2t.net/addgene:129640 ; RRID:Addgene_129640)
